>Addgene plasmid #170306 | LentiCRISPRv2puro-Ptger1 | addgene full sequence | sequence record 334540 | Addgene NGS Result
GTCGACGGATCGGGAGATCTCCCGATCCCCTATGGTGCACTCTCAGTACAATCTGCTCTGATGCCGCATA
GTTAAGCCAGTATCTGCTCCCTGCTTGTGTGTTGGAGGTCGCTGAGTAGTGCGCGAGCAAAATTTAAGCT
ACAACAAGGCAAGGCTTGACCGACAATTGCATGAAGAATCTGCTTAGGGTTAGGCGTTTTGCGCTGCTTC
GCGATGTACGGGCCAGATATACGCGTTGACATTGATTATTGACTAGTTATTAATAGTAATCAATTACGGG
GTCATTAGTTCATAGCCCATATATGGAGTTCCGCGTTACATAACTTACGGTAAATGGCCCGCCTGGCTGA
CCGCCCAACGACCCCCGCCCATTGACGTCAATAATGACGTATGTTCCCATAGTAACGCCAATAGGGACTT
TCCATTGACGTCAATGGGTGGAGTATTTACGGTAAACTGCCCACTTGGCAGTACATCAAGTGTATCATAT
GCCAAGTACGCCCCCTATTGACGTCAATGACGGTAAATGGCCCGCCTGGCATTATGCCCAGTACATGACC
TTATGGGACTTTCCTACTTGGCAGTACATCTACGTATTAGTCATCGCTATTACCATGGTGATGCGGTTTT
GGCAGTACATCAATGGGCGTGGATAGCGGTTTGACTCACGGGGATTTCCAAGTCTCCACCCCATTGACGT
CAATGGGAGTTTGTTTTGGCACCAAAATCAACGGGACTTTCCAAAATGTCGTAACAACTCCGCCCCATTG
ACGCAAATGGGCGGTAGGCGTGTACGGTGGGAGGTCTATATAAGCAGCGCGTTTTGCCTGTACTGGGTCT
CTCTGGTTAGACCAGATCTGAGCCTGGGAGCTCTCTGGCTAACTAGGGAACCCACTGCTTAAGCCTCAAT
AAAGCTTGCCTTGAGTGCTTCAAGTAGTGTGTGCCCGTCTGTTGTGTGACTCTGGTAACTAGAGATCCCT
CAGACCCTTTTAGTCAGTGTGGAAAATCTCTAGCAGTGGCGCCCGAACAGGGACTTGAAAGCGAAAGGGA
AACCAGAGGAGCTCTCTCGACGCAGGACTCGGCTTGCTGAAGCGCGCACGGCAAGAGGCGAGGGGCGGCG
ACTGGTGAGTACGCCAAAAATTTTGACTAGCGGAGGCTAGAAGGAGAGAGATGGGTGCGAGAGCGTCAGT
ATTAAGCGGGGGAGAATTAGATCGCGATGGGAAAAAATTCGGTTAAGGCCAGGGGGAAAGAAAAAATATA
AATTAAAACATATAGTATGGGCAAGCAGGGAGCTAGAACGATTCGCAGTTAATCCTGGCCTGTTAGAAAC
ATCAGAAGGCTGTAGACAAATACTGGGACAGCTACAACCATCCCTTCAGACAGGATCAGAAGAACTTAGA
TCATTATATAATACAGTAGCAACCCTCTATTGTGTGCATCAAAGGATAGAGATAAAAGACACCAAGGAAG
CTTTAGACAAGATAGAGGAAGAGCAAAACAAAAGTAAGACCACCGCACAGCAAGCGGCCGCTGATCTTCA
GACCTGGAGGAGGAGATATGAGGGACAATTGGAGAAGTGAATTATATAAATATAAAGTAGTAAAAATTGA
ACCATTAGGAGTAGCACCCACCAAGGCAAAGAGAAGAGTGGTGCAGAGAGAAAAAAGAGCAGTGGGAATA
GGAGCTTTGTTCCTTGGGTTCTTGGGAGCAGCAGGAAGCACTATGGGCGCAGCGTCAATGACGCTGACGG
TACAGGCCAGACAATTATTGTCTGGTATAGTGCAGCAGCAGAACAATTTGCTGAGGGCTATTGAGGCGCA
ACAGCATCTGTTGCAACTCACAGTCTGGGGCATCAAGCAGCTCCAGGCAAGAATCCTGGCTGTGGAAAGA
TACCTAAAGGATCAACAGCTCCTGGGGATTTGGGGTTGCTCTGGAAAACTCATTTGCACCACTGCTGTGC
CTTGGAATGCTAGTTGGAGTAATAAATCTCTGGAACAGATTTGGAATCACACGACCTGGATGGAGTGGGA
CAGAGAAATTAACAATTACACAAGCTTAATACACTCCTTAATTGAAGAATCGCAAAACCAGCAAGAAAAG
AATGAACAAGAATTATTGGAATTAGATAAATGGGCAAGTTTGTGGAATTGGTTTAACATAACAAATTGGC
TGTGGTATATAAAATTATTCATAATGATAGTAGGAGGCTTGGTAGGTTTAAGAATAGTTTTTGCTGTACT
TTCTATAGTGAATAGAGTTAGGCAGGGATATTCACCATTATCGTTTCAGACCCACCTCCCAACCCCGAGG
GGACCCGACAGGCCCGAAGGAATAGAAGAAGAAGGTGGAGAGAGAGACAGAGACAGATCCATTCGATTAG
TGAACGGATCGGCACTGCGTGCGCCAATTCTGCAGACAAATGGCAGTATTCATCCACAATTTTAAAAGAA
AAGGGGGGATTGGGGGGTACAGTGCAGGGGAAAGAATAGTAGACATAATAGCAACAGACATACAAACTAA
AGAATTACAAAAACAAATTACAAAAATTCAAAATTTTCGGGTTTATTACAGGGACAGCAGAGATCCAGTT
TGGTTAATTAAGGTACCGAGGGCCTATTTCCCATGATTCCTTCATATTTGCATATACGATACAAGGCTGT
TAGAGAGATAATTAGAATTAATTTGACTGTAAACACAAAGATATTAGTACAAAATACGTGACGTAGAAAG
TAATAATTTCTTGGGTAGTTTGCAGTTTTAAAATTATGTTTTAAAATGGACTATCATATGCTTACCGTAA
CTTGAAAGTATTTCGATTTCTTGGCTTTATATATCTTGTGGAAAGGACGAAACACCGACGTTGCTGCCTC
ATCCGCTGTTTTAGAGCTAGAAATAGCAAGTTAAAATAAGGCTAGTCCGTTATCAACTTGAAAAAGTGGC
ACCGAGTCGGTGCTTTTTTGAATTCGCTAGCTAGGTCTTGAAAGGAGTGGGAATTGGCTCCGGTGCCCGT
CAGTGGGCAGAGCGCACATCGCCCACAGTCCCCGAGAAGTTGGGGGGAGGGGTCGGCAATTGATCCGGTG
CCTAGAGAAGGTGGCGCGGGGTAAACTGGGAAAGTGATGTCGTGTACTGGCTCCGCCTTTTTCCCGAGGG
TGGGGGAGAACCGTATATAAGTGCAGTAGTCGCCGTGAACGTTCTTTTTCGCAACGGGTTTGCCGCCAGA
ACACAGGACCGGTTCTAGAGCGCTGCCACCATGGACAAGAAGTACAGCATCGGCCTGGACATCGGCACCA
ACTCTGTGGGCTGGGCCGTGATCACCGACGAGTACAAGGTGCCCAGCAAGAAATTCAAGGTGCTGGGCAA
CACCGACCGGCACAGCATCAAGAAGAACCTGATCGGAGCCCTGCTGTTCGACAGCGGCGAAACAGCCGAG
GCCACCCGGCTGAAGAGAACCGCCAGAAGAAGATACACCAGACGGAAGAACCGGATCTGCTATCTGCAAG
AGATCTTCAGCAACGAGATGGCCAAGGTGGACGACAGCTTCTTCCACAGACTGGAAGAGTCCTTCCTGGT
GGAAGAGGATAAGAAGCACGAGCGGCACCCCATCTTCGGCAACATCGTGGACGAGGTGGCCTACCACGAG
AAGTACCCCACCATCTACCACCTGAGAAAGAAACTGGTGGACAGCACCGACAAGGCCGACCTGCGGCTGA
TCTATCTGGCCCTGGCCCACATGATCAAGTTCCGGGGCCACTTCCTGATCGAGGGCGACCTGAACCCCGA
CAACAGCGACGTGGACAAGCTGTTCATCCAGCTGGTGCAGACCTACAACCAGCTGTTCGAGGAAAACCCC
ATCAACGCCAGCGGCGTGGACGCCAAGGCCATCCTGTCTGCCAGACTGAGCAAGAGCAGACGGCTGGAAA
ATCTGATCGCCCAGCTGCCCGGCGAGAAGAAGAATGGCCTGTTCGGAAACCTGATTGCCCTGAGCCTGGG
CCTGACCCCCAACTTCAAGAGCAACTTCGACCTGGCCGAGGATGCCAAACTGCAGCTGAGCAAGGACACC
TACGACGACGACCTGGACAACCTGCTGGCCCAGATCGGCGACCAGTACGCCGACCTGTTTCTGGCCGCCA
AGAACCTGTCCGACGCCATCCTGCTGAGCGACATCCTGAGAGTGAACACCGAGATCACCAAGGCCCCCCT
GAGCGCCTCTATGATCAAGAGATACGACGAGCACCACCAGGACCTGACCCTGCTGAAAGCTCTCGTGCGG
CAGCAGCTGCCTGAGAAGTACAAAGAGATTTTCTTCGACCAGAGCAAGAACGGCTACGCCGGCTACATTG
ACGGCGGAGCCAGCCAGGAAGAGTTCTACAAGTTCATCAAGCCCATCCTGGAAAAGATGGACGGCACCGA
GGAACTGCTCGTGAAGCTGAACAGAGAGGACCTGCTGCGGAAGCAGCGGACCTTCGACAACGGCAGCATC
CCCCACCAGATCCACCTGGGAGAGCTGCACGCCATTCTGCGGCGGCAGGAAGATTTTTACCCATTCCTGA
AGGACAACCGGGAAAAGATCGAGAAGATCCTGACCTTCCGCATCCCCTACTACGTGGGCCCTCTGGCCAG
GGGAAACAGCAGATTCGCCTGGATGACCAGAAAGAGCGAGGAAACCATCACCCCCTGGAACTTCGAGGAA
GTGGTGGACAAGGGCGCTTCCGCCCAGAGCTTCATCGAGCGGATGACCAACTTCGATAAGAACCTGCCCA
ACGAGAAGGTGCTGCCCAAGCACAGCCTGCTGTACGAGTACTTCACCGTGTATAACGAGCTGACCAAAGT
GAAATACGTGACCGAGGGAATGAGAAAGCCCGCCTTCCTGAGCGGCGAGCAGAAAAAGGCCATCGTGGAC
CTGCTGTTCAAGACCAACCGGAAAGTGACCGTGAAGCAGCTGAAAGAGGACTACTTCAAGAAAATCGAGT
GCTTCGACTCCGTGGAAATCTCCGGCGTGGAAGATCGGTTCAACGCCTCCCTGGGCACATACCACGATCT
GCTGAAAATTATCAAGGACAAGGACTTCCTGGACAATGAGGAAAACGAGGACATTCTGGAAGATATCGTG
CTGACCCTGACACTGTTTGAGGACAGAGAGATGATCGAGGAACGGCTGAAAACCTATGCCCACCTGTTCG
ACGACAAAGTGATGAAGCAGCTGAAGCGGCGGAGATACACCGGCTGGGGCAGGCTGAGCCGGAAGCTGAT
CAACGGCATCCGGGACAAGCAGTCCGGCAAGACAATCCTGGATTTCCTGAAGTCCGACGGCTTCGCCAAC
AGAAACTTCATGCAGCTGATCCACGACGACAGCCTGACCTTTAAAGAGGACATCCAGAAAGCCCAGGTGT
CCGGCCAGGGCGATAGCCTGCACGAGCACATTGCCAATCTGGCCGGCAGCCCCGCCATTAAGAAGGGCAT
CCTGCAGACAGTGAAGGTGGTGGACGAGCTCGTGAAAGTGATGGGCCGGCACAAGCCCGAGAACATCGTG
ATCGAAATGGCCAGAGAGAACCAGACCACCCAGAAGGGACAGAAGAACAGCCGCGAGAGAATGAAGCGGA
TCGAAGAGGGCATCAAAGAGCTGGGCAGCCAGATCCTGAAAGAACACCCCGTGGAAAACACCCAGCTGCA
GAACGAGAAGCTGTACCTGTACTACCTGCAGAATGGGCGGGATATGTACGTGGACCAGGAACTGGACATC
AACCGGCTGTCCGACTACGATGTGGACCATATCGTGCCTCAGAGCTTTCTGAAGGACGACTCCATCGACA
ACAAGGTGCTGACCAGAAGCGACAAGAACCGGGGCAAGAGCGACAACGTGCCCTCCGAAGAGGTCGTGAA
GAAGATGAAGAACTACTGGCGGCAGCTGCTGAACGCCAAGCTGATTACCCAGAGAAAGTTCGACAATCTG
ACCAAGGCCGAGAGAGGCGGCCTGAGCGAACTGGATAAGGCCGGCTTCATCAAGAGACAGCTGGTGGAAA
CCCGGCAGATCACAAAGCACGTGGCACAGATCCTGGACTCCCGGATGAACACTAAGTACGACGAGAATGA
CAAGCTGATCCGGGAAGTGAAAGTGATCACCCTGAAGTCCAAGCTGGTGTCCGATTTCCGGAAGGATTTC
CAGTTTTACAAAGTGCGCGAGATCAACAACTACCACCACGCCCACGACGCCTACCTGAACGCCGTCGTGG
GAACCGCCCTGATCAAAAAGTACCCTAAGCTGGAAAGCGAGTTCGTGTACGGCGACTACAAGGTGTACGA
CGTGCGGAAGATGATCGCCAAGAGCGAGCAGGAAATCGGCAAGGCTACCGCCAAGTACTTCTTCTACAGC
AACATCATGAACTTTTTCAAGACCGAGATTACCCTGGCCAACGGCGAGATCCGGAAGCGGCCTCTGATCG
AGACAAACGGCGAAACCGGGGAGATCGTGTGGGATAAGGGCCGGGATTTTGCCACCGTGCGGAAAGTGCT
GAGCATGCCCCAAGTGAATATCGTGAAAAAGACCGAGGTGCAGACAGGCGGCTTCAGCAAAGAGTCTATC
CTGCCCAAGAGGAACAGCGATAAGCTGATCGCCAGAAAGAAGGACTGGGACCCTAAGAAGTACGGCGGCT
TCGACAGCCCCACCGTGGCCTATTCTGTGCTGGTGGTGGCCAAAGTGGAAAAGGGCAAGTCCAAGAAACT
GAAGAGTGTGAAAGAGCTGCTGGGGATCACCATCATGGAAAGAAGCAGCTTCGAGAAGAATCCCATCGAC
TTTCTGGAAGCCAAGGGCTACAAAGAAGTGAAAAAGGACCTGATCATCAAGCTGCCTAAGTACTCCCTGT
TCGAGCTGGAAAACGGCCGGAAGAGAATGCTGGCCTCTGCCGGCGAACTGCAGAAGGGAAACGAACTGGC
CCTGCCCTCCAAATATGTGAACTTCCTGTACCTGGCCAGCCACTATGAGAAGCTGAAGGGCTCCCCCGAG
GATAATGAGCAGAAACAGCTGTTTGTGGAACAGCACAAGCACTACCTGGACGAGATCATCGAGCAGATCA
GCGAGTTCTCCAAGAGAGTGATCCTGGCCGACGCTAATCTGGACAAAGTGCTGTCCGCCTACAACAAGCA
CCGGGATAAGCCCATCAGAGAGCAGGCCGAGAATATCATCCACCTGTTTACCCTGACCAATCTGGGAGCC
CCTGCCGCCTTCAAGTACTTTGACACCACCATCGACCGGAAGAGGTACACCAGCACCAAAGAGGTGCTGG
ACGCCACCCTGATCCACCAGAGCATCACCGGCCTGTACGAGACACGGATCGACCTGTCTCAGCTGGGAGG
CGACAAGCGACCTGCCGCCACAAAGAAGGCTGGACAGGCTAAGAAGAAGAAAGATTACAAAGACGATGAC
GATAAGGGATCCGGCGCAACAAACTTCTCTCTGCTGAAACAAGCCGGAGATGTCGAAGAGAATCCTGGAC
CGACCGAGTACAAGCCCACGGTGCGCCTCGCCACCCGCGACGACGTCCCCAGGGCCGTACGCACCCTCGC
CGCCGCGTTCGCCGACTACCCCGCCACGCGCCACACCGTCGATCCGGACCGCCACATCGAGCGGGTCACC
GAGCTGCAAGAACTCTTCCTCACGCGCGTCGGGCTCGACATCGGCAAGGTGTGGGTCGCGGACGACGGCG
CCGCGGTGGCGGTCTGGACCACGCCGGAGAGCGTCGAAGCGGGGGCGGTGTTCGCCGAGATCGGCCCGCG
CATGGCCGAGTTGAGCGGTTCCCGGCTGGCCGCGCAGCAACAGATGGAAGGCCTCCTGGCGCCGCACCGG
CCCAAGGAGCCCGCGTGGTTCCTGGCCACCGTCGGAGTCTCGCCCGACCACCAGGGCAAGGGTCTGGGCA
GCGCCGTCGTGCTCCCCGGAGTGGAGGCGGCCGAGCGCGCCGGGGTGCCCGCCTTCCTGGAGACCTCCGC
GCCCCGCAACCTCCCCTTCTACGAGCGGCTCGGCTTCACCGTCACCGCCGACGTCGAGGTGCCCGAAGGA
CCGCGCACCTGGTGCATGACCCGCAAGCCCGGTGCCTGAACGCGTTAAGTCGACAATCAACCTCTGGATT
ACAAAATTTGTGAAAGATTGACTGGTATTCTTAACTATGTTGCTCCTTTTACGCTATGTGGATACGCTGC
TTTAATGCCTTTGTATCATGCTATTGCTTCCCGTATGGCTTTCATTTTCTCCTCCTTGTATAAATCCTGG
TTGCTGTCTCTTTATGAGGAGTTGTGGCCCGTTGTCAGGCAACGTGGCGTGGTGTGCACTGTGTTTGCTG
ACGCAACCCCCACTGGTTGGGGCATTGCCACCACCTGTCAGCTCCTTTCCGGGACTTTCGCTTTCCCCCT
CCCTATTGCCACGGCGGAACTCATCGCCGCCTGCCTTGCCCGCTGCTGGACAGGGGCTCGGCTGTTGGGC
ACTGACAATTCCGTGGTGTTGTCGGGGAAATCATCGTCCTTTCCTTGGCTGCTCGCCTGTGTTGCCACCT
GGATTCTGCGCGGGACGTCCTTCTGCTACGTCCCTTCGGCCCTCAATCCAGCGGACCTTCCTTCCCGCGG
CCTGCTGCCGGCTCTGCGGCCTCTTCCGCGTCTTCGCCTTCGCCCTCAGACGAGTCGGATCTCCCTTTGG
GCCGCCTCCCCGCGTCGACTTTAAGACCAATGACTTACAAGGCAGCTGTAGATCTTAGCCACTTTTTAAA
AGAAAAGGGGGGACTGGAAGGGCTAATTCACTCCCAACGAAGACAAGATCTGCTTTTTGCTTGTACTGGG
TCTCTCTGGTTAGACCAGATCTGAGCCTGGGAGCTCTCTGGCTAACTAGGGAACCCACTGCTTAAGCCTC
AATAAAGCTTGCCTTGAGTGCTTCAAGTAGTGTGTGCCCGTCTGTTGTGTGACTCTGGTAACTAGAGATC
CCTCAGACCCTTTTAGTCAGTGTGGAAAATCTCTAGCAGGGCCCGTTTAAACCCGCTGATCAGCCTCGAC
TGTGCCTTCTAGTTGCCAGCCATCTGTTGTTTGCCCCTCCCCCGTGCCTTCCTTGACCCTGGAAGGTGCC
ACTCCCACTGTCCTTTCCTAATAAAATGAGGAAATTGCATCGCATTGTCTGAGTAGGTGTCATTCTATTC
TGGGGGGTGGGGTGGGGCAGGACAGCAAGGGGGAGGATTGGGAAGACAATAGCAGGCATGCTGGGGATGC
GGTGGGCTCTATGGCTTCTGAGGCGGAAAGAACCAGCTGGGGCTCTAGGGGGTATCCCC
[124 nt withheld, positions 9300-9423]
C
[91 nt withheld, positions 9425-9515]
A
[49 nt withheld, positions 9517-9565]
CCTTTGACGTTGGAGTCCACGTTCTTT
[37 nt withheld, positions 9593-9629]
ACCCTATCTCGGTCTATTCTTTTGATTTATAAGGGATTTTGCCGATTTCGGCCTATTGGTTAAAAAATGA
GCTGATTTAACAAAAATTTAACGCGAATTAATTCTGTGGAATGTGTGTCAGTTAGGGTGTGGAAAGTCCC
CAGGCTCCCCAGCAGGCAGAAGTATGCAAAGCATGCATCTCAATTAGTCAGCAACCAGGTGTGGAAAGTC
CCCAGGCTCCCCAGCAGGCAGAAGTATGCAAAGCATGCATCTCAATTAGTCAGCAACCATAGTCCCGCCC
CTAACTCCGCCCATCCCGCCCCTAACTCCGCCCAGTTCCGCCCATTCTCCGCCCCATGGCTGACTAATTT
TTTTTATTTATGCAGAGGCCGAGGCCGCCTCTGCCTCTGAGCTATTCCAGAAGTAGTGAGGAGGCTTTTT
TGGAGGCCTAGGCTTTTGCAAAAAGCTCCCGGGAGCTTGTATATCCATTTTCGGATCTGATCAGCACGTG
TTGACAATTAATCATCGGCATAGTATATCGGCATAGTATAATACGACAAGGTGAGGAACTAAACCATGGC
CAAGTTGACCAGTGCCGTTCCGGTGCTCACCGCGCGCGACGTCGCCGGAGCGGTCGAGTTCTGGACCGAC
CGGCTCGGGTTCTCCCGGGACTTCGTGGAGGACGACTTCGCCGGTGTGGTCCGGGACGACGTGACCCTGT
TCATCAGCGCGGTCCAGGACCAGGTGGTGCCGGACAACACCCTGGCCTGGGTGTGGGTGCGCGGCCTGGA
CGAGCTGTACGCCGAGTGGTCGGAGGTCGTGTCCACGAACTTCCGGGACGCCTCCGGGCCGGCCATGACC
GAGATCGGCGAGCAGCCGTGGGGGCGGGAGTTCGCCCTGCGCGACCCGGCCGGCAACTGCGTGCACTTCG
TGGCCGAGGAGCAGGACTGACACGTGCTACGAGATTTCGATTCCACCGCCGCCTTCTATGAAAGGTTGGG
CTTCGGAATCGTTTTCCGGGACGCCGGCTGGATGATCCTCCAGCGCGGGGATCTCATGCTGGAGTTCTTC
GCCCACCCCAACTTGTTTATTGCAGCTTATAATGGTTACAAATAAAGCAATAGCATCACAAATTTCACAA
ATAAAGCATTTTTTTCACTGCATTCTAGTTGTGGTTTGTCCAAACTCATCAATGTATCTTATCATGTCTG
TATACCGTCGACCTCTAGCTAGAGCTTGGCGTAATCATGGTCATAGCTGTTTCCTGTGTGAAATTGTTAT
CCGCTCACAATTCCACACAACATACGAGCCGGAAGCATAAAGTGTAAAGCCTGGGGTGCCTAATGAGTGA
GCTAACTCACATTAATTGCGTTGCGCTCACTGCCCGCTTTCCAGTCGGGAAACCTGTCGTGCCAGCTGCA
TTAATGAATCGGCCAACGCGCGGGGAGAGGCGGTTTGCGTATTGGGCGCTCTTCCGCTTCCTCGCTCACT
GACTCGCTGCGCTCGGTCGTTCGGCTGCGGCGAGCGGTATCAGCTCACTCAAAGGCGGTAATACGGTTAT
CCACAGAATCAGGGGATAACGCAGGAAAGAACATGTGAGCAAAAGGCCAGCAAAAGGCCAGGAACCGTAA
AAAGGCCGCGTTGCTGGCGTTTTTCCATAGGCTCCGCCCCCCTGACGAGCATCACAAAAATCGACGCTCA
AGTCAGAGGTGGCGAAACCCGACAGGACTATAAAGATACCAGGCGTTTCCCCCTGGAAGCTCCCTCGTGC
GCTCTCCTGTTCCGACCCTGCCGCTTACCGGATACCTGTCCGCCTTTCTCCCTTCGGGAAGCGTGGCGCT
TTCTCATAGCTCACGCTGTAGGTATCTCAGTTCGGTGTAGGTCGTTCGCTCCAAGCTGGGCTGTGTGCAC
GAACCCCCCGTTCAGCCCGACCGCTGCGCCTTATCCGGTAACTATCGTCTTGAGTCCAACCCGGTAAGAC
ACGACTTATCGCCACTGGCAGCAGCCACTGGTAACAGGATTAGCAGAGCGAGGTATGTAGGCGGTGCTAC
AGAGTTCTTGAAGTGGTGGCCTAACTACGGCTACACTAGAAGAACAGTATTTGGTATCTGCGCTCTGCTG
AAGCCAGTTACCTTCGGAAAAAGAGTTGGTAGCTCTTGATCCGGCAAACAAACCACCGCTGGTAGCGGTG
GTTTTTTTGTTTGCAAGCAGCAGATTACGCGCAGAAAAAAAGGATCTCAAGAAGATCCTTTGATCTTTTC
TACGGGGTCTGACGCTCAGTGGAACGAAAACTCACGTTAAGGGATTTTGGTCATGAGATTATCAAAAAGG
ATCTTCACCTAGATCCTTTTAAATTAAAAATGAAGTTTTAAATCAATCTAAAGTATATATGAGTAAACTT
GGTCTGACAGTTACCAATGCTTAATCAGTGAGGCACCTATCTCAGCGATCTGTCTATTTCGTTCATCCAT
AGTTGCCTGACTCCCCGTCGTGTAGATAACTACGATACGGGAGGGCTTACCATCTGGCCCCAGTGCTGCA
ATGATACCGCGAGACCCACGCTCACCGGCTCCAGATTTATCAGCAATAAACCAGCCAGCCGGAAGGGCCG
AGCGCAGAAGTGGTCCTGCAACTTTATCCGCCTCCATCCAGTCTATTAATTGTTGCCGGGAAGCTAGAGT
AAGTAGTTCGCCAGTTAATAGTTTGCGCAACGTTGTTGCCATTGCTACAGGCATCGTGGTGTCACGCTCG
TCGTTTGGTATGGCTTCATTCAGCTCCGGTTCCCAACGATCAAGGCGAGTTACATGATCCCCCATGTTGT
GCAAAAAAGCGGTTAGCTCCTTCGGTCCTCCGATCGTTGTCAGAAGTAAGTTGGCCGCAGTGTTATCACT
CATGGTTATGGCAGCACTGCATAATTCTCTTACTGTCATGCCATCCGTAAGATGCTTTTCTGTGACTGGT
GAGTACTCAACCAAGTCATTCTGAGAATAGTGTATGCGGCGACCGAGTTGCTCTTGCCCGGCGTCAATAC
GGGATAATACCGCGCCACATAGCAGAACTTTAAAAGTGCTCATCATTGGAAAACGTTCTTCGGGGCGAAA
ACTCTCAAGGATCTTACCGCTGTTGAGATCCAGTTCGATGTAACCCACTCGTGCACCCAACTGATCTTCA
GCATCTTTTACTTTCACCAGCGTTTCTGGGTGAGCAAAAACAGGAAGGCAAAATGCCGCAAAAAAGGGAA
TAAGGGCGACACGGAAATGTTGAATACTCATACTCTTCCTTTTTCAATATTATTGAAGCATTTATCAGGG
TTATTGTCTCATGAGCGGATACATATTTGAATGTATTTAGAAAAATAAACAAATAGGGGTTCCGCGCACA
TTTCCCCGAAAAGTGCCACCTGAC
Features (pLannotate 1.2.2; 33 found; start..end, strand, type, name):
     31..83      -  misc_feature   bom (fragment): basis of mobility region from pBR322
    238..617     +  enhancer       CMV enhancer: human cytomegalovirus immediate early enhancer
    618..817     +  promoter       CMV promoter: human cytomegalovirus (CMV) immediate early promoter
    835..1015    +  LTR            5' LTR (truncated): truncated 5' long terminal repeat (LTR) from HIV-1
   1062..1187    +  misc_feature   HIV-1 Ψ: packaging signal of human immunodeficiency virus type 1
   1171..1534    +  CDS            HIV-1 gag (fragment): gag protein from human immunodeficiency virus 1; gag
   1680..1913    +  misc_feature   RRE: The Rev response element (RRE) of HIV-1 allows for Rev-dependent mRNA export from the nucleus to the cytoplasm.
   2290..2390    +  CDS            Rev (fragment): human immunodeficiency virus 1 (HIV-1) Rev protein; rev; enhances nuclear export of unspliced and incompletely spliced viral mRNAs
   2440..2557    +  misc_feature   cPPT/CTS: central polypurine tract and central termination sequence of HIV-1
   2608..2848    +  promoter       U6 promoter: RNA polymerase III promoter for human U6 snRNA
   2878..2953    +  misc_RNA       gRNA scaffold: guide RNA scaffold for the Streptococcus pyogenes CRISPR/Cas9 system
   2971..2989    +  CDS            small t antigen (fragment): SV40 (simian virus 40) small t antigen
   3015..3226    +  promoter       EF-1α core promoter: core promoter for human elongation factor EF-1α
   3251..7354    +  CDS            Cas9: Cas9 (Csn1) endonuclease from the Streptococcus pyogenes Type II CRISPR/Cas system generates RNA-guided double strand breaks in DNA
   7492..8089    +  CDS            PuroR (fragment): puromycin N-acetyltransferase; pac from Streptomyces; confers resistance to puromycin
   8105..8693    +  misc_feature   WPRE: woodchuck hepatitis virus posttranscriptional regulatory element
   8744..8763    +  misc_feature   cPPT/CTS (fragment): central polypurine tract and central termination sequence of HIV-1
   8765..8998    +  LTR            3' LTR (ΔU3): self-inactivating 3' long terminal repeat (LTR) from HIV-1
   9030..9254    +  polyA_signal   bGH poly(A) signal: bovine growth hormone polyadenylation signal
   9258..9279    +  promoter       SV40 promoter (fragment): SV40 enhancer and early promoter
   9300..9728    +  rep_origin     f1 ori (sequence partly withheld): f1 bacteriophage origin of replication; arrow indicates direction of (+) strand synthesis
   9742..10071   +  promoter       SV40 promoter: SV40 enhancer and early promoter
  10119..10166   +  promoter       EM7 promoter: synthetic bacterial promoter&nbsp
  10185..10559   +  CDS            BleoR: antibiotic-binding protein; Sh ble from Streptoalloteichus hindustanus; confers resistance to bleomycin, phleomycin, and Zeocin™
  10569..10694   +  CDS            ble (fragment): BLE_KLEPN - Experimental evidence at protein level: Swiss-Prot protein existence level 1. Binding protein with a strong affinity to the bleomycin family of antibiotics. Binds to CL990; an antimitotic-antibiotic compound. From Klebsiella pneumoniae.
  10689..10810   +  polyA_signal   SV40 poly(A) signal: SV40 polyadenylation signal
  10881..10903   -  protein_bind   lac operator (fragment): The lac repressor binds to the lac operator to inhibit transcription in E. coli. This inhibition can be relieved by adding lactose or isopropyl-β-D-thiogalactopyranoside (IPTG). lac repressor encoded by lacI
  10907..10937   -  promoter       lac promoter: promoter for the E. coli lac operon
  10952..10973   -  protein_bind   CAP binding site: CAP binding activates transcription in the presence of cAMP. E. coli catabolite activator protein
  10986..11078   -  CDS            lacI (fragment): lac repressor; lacI; The lac repressor binds to the lac operator to inhibit transcription in E. coli. This inhibition can be relieved by adding lactose or isopropyl-β-D-thiogalactopyranoside (IPTG).
  11261..11849   -  rep_origin     ori: high-copy-number ColE1/pMB1/pBR322/pUC origin of replication
  12020..12880   -  CDS            AmpR: β-lactamase; bla; confers resistance to ampicillin, carbenicillin, and related antibiotics
  12881..12985   -  promoter       AmpR promoter: bla
