[The description below was written by a language model from this plasmid's Addgene catalogue record and pLannotate feature annotations shown in this document.]
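Description:
LentiCRISPRv2puro-Ptger1 is an all-in-one lentiviral CRISPR vector built on the LentiCRISPRv2puro backbone and intended to knock out the mouse Ptger1 gene. In bacteria it is maintained as a high-copy plasmid through a ColE1/pUC-type origin and selected with ampicillin via the β-lactamase gene. An f1 origin is also present. The sequenced record is about 13 kb.

The transfer cassette is laid out as a third-generation, self-inactivating lentiviral genome. A CMV enhancer/promoter fused to a truncated HIV-1 5' LTR drives genomic RNA production in packaging cells. It is followed by the Ψ packaging signal with a gag fragment, the Rev response element for Rev-dependent nuclear export, and the cPPT/CTS. The cassette ends in a ΔU3 3' LTR, which inactivates LTR promoter activity after integration, and a bGH polyadenylation signal lies just downstream. Within this frame, a human U6 RNA polymerase III promoter expresses the Ptger1-targeting guide joined to the Streptococcus pyogenes gRNA scaffold; the record does not give the actual spacer sequence. An EF-1α core promoter drives S. pyogenes Cas9, followed by a puromycin N-acetyltransferase coding region and a WPRE to enhance transcript expression. The element linking Cas9 to PuroR is not annotated in the feature table. Outside the LTRs, the backbone carries an SV40 promoter/EM7-driven BleoR cassette with an SV40 poly(A) signal, which is not packaged into virus.

After packaging and transduction, puromycin selects cells with the integrated cassette, in which Cas9 and the guide introduce double-strand breaks at Ptger1 to disrupt the gene. The associated publication concerns PGE2 secretion from tumor cells and immune evasion.
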