Addgene plasmid #170306: LentiCRISPRv2puro-Ptger1
Purpose: A knock-out vector for the mouse Ptger1
Depositing lab: Michiyuki Matsuda. Depositing organization: Kyoto University, Graduate School of Biostudies. Publication: Intravital imaging identifies the VEGF-TXA2 axis as a critical promoter of PGE2 secretion from tumor cells and immune evasion. Konishi Y, Ichise H, Watabe T, Oki C, Tsukiji S, Hamazaki Y, Murakawa Y, Takaori-Kondo A, Terai K, Matsuda M. Cancer Res. 2021 May 25. pii: 0008-5472.CAN-20-4245. doi: 10.1158/0008-5472.CAN-20-4245. PubMed 34035084.
Backbone
  Vector backbone: LentiCRISPRv2puro
  Backbone manufacturer: https://www.addgene.org/52961/
  Vector type: Lentiviral, CRISPR
  Selectable markers: Puromycin
Growth in bacteria
  Bacterial resistance: Ampicillin, 100 μg/mL
  Growth temperature: 37°C
  Growth strain: NEB Stable
  Copy number: High Copy
Gene/Insert
  Gene/Insert name: A gRNA targeting the mouse Ptger1 gene.
  gRNA/shRNA sequence: Ptger1
Terms and licenses: Academic/Nonprofit Terms; Industry Terms: Not Available to Industry
How to cite: LentiCRISPRv2puro-Ptger1 was a gift from Michiyuki Matsuda (Addgene plasmid # 170306 ; http://n2t.net/addgene:170306 ; RRID:Addgene_170306)
